>Addgene plasmid #229824 | pB-Tet-Off_FLEX_Luc-P2A-H2A-mCherry (JDW 970) | addgene full sequence | sequence record 460485 | Addgene NGS Result
CTAAATTGTAAGCGTTAATATTTTGTTAAAATTCGCGTTAAATTTTTGTTAAATCAGCTCATTTTTTAAC
CAATAGGCCGAAATCGGCAAAATCCCTTATAAATCAAAAGAATAGACCGAGATAGGGT
[37 nt withheld, positions 129-165]
AAAGAACGTGGACTCCAACGTCAAAGG
[49 nt withheld, positions 193-241]
T
[91 nt withheld, positions 243-333]
G
[124 nt withheld, positions 335-458]
CCCATTCGCCATTCAGGCTGCGCAACTGTTGGGAAGGGCGATCGGTGCGGGCCTCTTCGCTATTACGCCA
GCTGGCGAAAGGGGGATGTGCTGCAAGGCGATTAAGTTGGGTAACGCCAGGGTTTTCCCAGTCACGACGT
TGTAAAACGACGGCCAGTGAATTGTAATACGACTCACTATAGGGCGAATTGGGTACCTTAACCCTAGAAA
GATAGTCTGCGTAAAATTGACGCATGCATTCTTGAAATATTGCTCTCTCTTTCTAAATAGCGCGAATCCG
TCGCTGTGCATTTAGGACATCTCAGTCGCCGCTTGGAGCTCCCGTGAGGCGTGCTTGTCAATGCGGTAAG
TGTCACTGATTTTGAACTATAACGACCGCGTGAGTCAAAATGACGCATGATTATCTTTTACGTGACTTTT
AAGATTTAACTCATACGATAATTATATTGTTATTTCATGTTCTACTTACGTGATAACTTATTATATATAT
ATTTTCTTGTTATAGATATCGTCGACTTAATTAACCTAGGATTTAAATGCGGCCGCACGCGCGTCTCGAG
TTTACTCCCTATCAGTGATAGAGAACGTATGTCGAGTTTACTCCCTATCAGTGATAGAGAACGATGTCGA
GTTTACTCCCTATCAGTGATAGAGAACGTATGTCGAGTTTACTCCCTATCAGTGATAGAGAACGTATGTC
GAGTTTACTCCCTATCAGTGATAGAGAACGTATGTCGAGTTTATCCCTATCAGTGATAGAGAACGTATGT
CGAGTTTACTCCCTATCAGTGATAGAGAACGTATGTCGAGGTAGGCGTGTACGGTGGGAGGCCTATATAA
GCAGAGCTCGTTTAGTGAACCGTCAGATCGCCACCGGCTCTAGAGTCGACTCCGGAATAACTTCGTATAG
GATACTTTATACGAAGTTATGCAGAATGGTAGCTGGATTGTAGCTGCTATTAGCAATATGAAACCTCTTA
ATAACTTCGTATAGCATACATTATACGAAGTTATGGCGCGCCGCTCGAGAGGATCAACCACTTTGTACAA
GAAAGCTGGGAGATCTCTCGAGCTATCATTACTTGTACAGCTCGTCCATGCCGCCGGTGGAGTGGCGGCC
CTCGGCGCGCTCGTACTGTTCCACGATGGTGTAGTCCTCGTTGTGGGAGGTGATGTCCAGCTTGATGTTG
ACGTTGTAGGCGCCGGGCAGCTGCACGGGCTTCTTGGCCTTGTAGGTGGTCTTGACCTCGGCGTCGTAGT
GGCCGCCGTCCTTCAGCTTCAGCCTCTGCTTGATCTCGCCCTTCAGGGCGCCGTCCTCGGGGTACATCCG
CTCGGAGGAGGCCTCCCAGCCCATGGTCTTCTTCTGCATTACGGGGCCGTCGGAGGGGAAGTTGGTGCCG
CGCAGCTTCACCTTGTAGATGAACTCGCCGTCCTGCAGGGAGGAGTCCTGGGTCACGGTCACCACGCCGC
CGTCCTCGAAGTTCATCACGCGCTCCCACTTGAAGCCCTCGGGGAAGGACAGCTTCAAGTAGTCGGGGAT
GTCGGCGGGGTGCTTCACGTAGGCCTTGGAGCCGTACATGAACTGAGGGGACAGGATGTCCCAGGCGAAG
GGCAGGGGGCCGCCCTTGGTCACCTTCAGCTTGGCGGTCTGGGTGCCCTCGTAGGGGCGGCCCTCGCCCT
CGCCCTCGATCTCGAACTCGTGGCCGTTCACGGAGCCCTCCATGTGCACCTTGAAGCGCATGAACTCCTT
GATGATGGCCATGTTGTCCTCCTCGCCCTTGCTCACCATCCCCCCTGCGGTTTTCTGCTGGCCCTTCTTA
CCAATCAGAGACTTGTGGATGTGAGGAATGACTCCTCCTCCAGCAATGGTGGCCTTGATAAGCGAGTCCA
GCTCCTCGTCTCCGCGGATGGCCAGCTGTAAATGTCTGGGAGTGATTCGCTTCACCTTCAGATCCTTAGA
AGCGTTTCCAGCCAACTCCAGCACCTCAGCGGTGAGATACTCCAGGATAGCAGCACTGTAAACCGCAGCT
GTAGCTCCGACACGGCCATGGCTGGTGGTTCGTGTCTTCAGGTGCCTGTGGATACGACCTACAGGGAACT
GCAGACCAGCTCTCTGAGATCTGGAGACGGCTTTCGTCTTGGCTTTTCCACTGTCTTTACCTGCTTTTCC
ACCTGCCATCCTAGGTGGCCCGGGATTCTCTTCGACATCCCCTGCTTGTTTCAACAGGGAGAAGTTAGTG
GCTCCGGTACCCACGGCGATCTTTCCGCCCTTCTTGGCCTTTATGAGGATCTCTCTGATTTTTCTTGCGT
CGAGTTTTCCGGTAAGACCTTTCGGTACTTCGTCCACAAACACAACTCCTCCGCGCAACTTTTTCGCGGT
TGTTACTTGACTGGCGACGTAATCCACGATCTCTTTTTCCGTCATCGTCTTTCCGTGCTCCAAAACAACA
ACGGCGGCGGGAAGTTCACCGGCGTCATCGTCGGGAAGACCTGCGACACCTGCGTCGAAGATGTTGGGGT
GTTGGAGCAAGATGGATTCCAATTCAGCGGGAGCCACCTGATAGCCTTTGTACTTAATCAGAGACTTCAG
GCGGTCAACGATGAAGAAGTGTTCGTCTTCGTCCCAGTAAGCTATGTCTCCAGAATGTAGCCATCCATCC
TTGTCAATCAAGGCGTTGGTCGCTTCCGGATTGTTTACATAACCGGACATAATCATAGGACCTCTCACAC
ACAGTTCGCCTCTTTGATTAACGCCCAGCGTTTTCCCGGTATCCAGATCCACAACCTTCGCTTCAAAAAA
TGGAACAACTTTACCGACCGCGCCCGGTTTATCATCCCCCTCGGGTGTAATCAGAATAGCTGATGTAGTC
TCAGTGAGCCCATATCCTTGCCTGATACCTGGCAGATGGAACCTCTTGGCAACCGCTTCCCCGACTTCCT
TAGAGAGGGGAGCGCCACCAGAAGCAATTTCGTGTAAATTAGATAAATCGTATTTGTCAATCAGAGTGCT
TTTGGCGAAGAAGGAGAATAGGGTTGGCACCAGCAGCGCACTTTGAATCTTGTAATCCTGAAGGCTCCTC
AGAAACAGCTCTTCTTCAAATCTATACATTAAGACGACTCGAAATCCACATATCAAATATCCGAGTGTAG
TAAACATTCCAAAACCGTGATGGAATGGAACAACACTTAAAATCGCAGTATCCGGAATGATTTGATTGCC
AAAAATAGGATCTCTGGCATGCGAGAATCTCACGCAGGCAGTTCTATGAGGCAGAGCGACACCTTTAGGC
AGACCAGTAGATCCAGAGGAGTTCATGATCAGTGCAATTGTCTTGTCCCTATCGAAGGACTCTGGCACAA
AATCGTATTCATTAAAACCGGGAGGTAGATGAGATGTGACGAACGTGTACATCGACTGAAATCCCTGGTA
ATCCGTTTTAGAATCCATGATAATAATTTTTTGGATGATTGGGAGCTTTTTTTGCACGTTCAAAATTTTT
TGCAACCCCTTTTTGGAAACGAACACCACGGTAGGCTGCGAAATGCCCATACTGTTGAGCAATTCACGTT
CATTATAAATGTCGTTCGCGGGCGCAACTGCAACTCCGATAAATAACGCGCCCAACACCGGCATAAAGAA
TTGAAGAGAGTTTTCACTGCATACGACGATTCTGTGATTTGTATTCAGCCCATATCGTTTCATAGCTTCT
GCCAACCGAACGGACATTTCGAAGTACTCAGCGTAAGTGATGTCCACCTCGATATGTGCATCTGTAAAAG
CAATTGTTCCAGGAACCAGGGCGTATCTCTTCATAGCCTTATGCAGTTGCTCTCCAGCGGTTCCATCTTC
CAGCGGATAGAATGGCGCCGGGCCTTTCTTTATGTTTTTGGCGTCTTCCATGGTGGCACTAGTGGATCCA
GCCTGCTTTTTTGTACAAACTTGTTGATCCTTGAATTCGAATCGCTAGCATAACTTCGTATAAAGTATCC
TATACGAAGTTATTTGCCTTAACCCAGAAATTATCACTGTTATTCTTTAGAATGGTGCAAAGAATAACTT
CGTATAATGTATGCTATACGAAGTTATGGCGCCAGCGATCCACCGGATCTAGATAACTGATCCTTATCGA
TAATCAACCTCTGGATTACAAAATTTGTGAAAGATTGACTGGTATTCTTAACTATGTTGCTCCTTTTACG
CTATGTGGATACGCTGCTTTAATGCCTTTGTATCATGCTATTGCTTCCCGTATGGCTTTCATTTTCTCCT
CCTTGTATAAATCCTGGTTGCTGTCTCTTTATGAGGAGTTGTGGCCCGTTGTCAGGCAACGTGGCGTGGT
GTGCACTGTGTTTGCTGACGCAACCCCCACTGGTTGGGGCATTGCCACCACCTGTCAGCTCCTTTCCGGG
ACTTTCGCTTTCCCCCTCCCTATTGCCACGGCGGAACTCATCGCCGCCTGCCTTGCCCGCTGCTGGACAG
GGGCTCGGCTGTTGGGCACTGACAATTCCGTGGTGTTGTCGGGGAAATCATCGTCCTTTCCTTGGCTGCT
CGCCTGTGTTGCCACCTGGATTCTGCGCGGGACGCCCTTCTGCTACGTCCCTTCGGCCCTCAATCCAGCG
GACCTTCCTTCCCGCGGCCTGCTGCCGGCTCTGCGGCCTCTTCCGCGTCTTCGCCTTCGCCCTCAGACGA
GTCGGATCTCCCTTTGGGCCGCCTCCCCGCATCGATACCGTCGACTAGAGCTCGCTGATCAGCCTCGACT
GTGCCTTCTAGTTGCCAGCCATCTGTTGTTTGCCCCTCCCCCGTGCCTTCCTTGACCCTGGAAGGTGCCA
CTCCCACTGTCCTTTCCTAATAAAATGAGGAAATTGCATCGCATTGTCTGAGTAGGTGTCATTCTATTCT
GGGGGGTGGGGTGGGGCAGGACAGCAAGGGGGAGGATTGGGAAGACAATAGCAGACTAGTACGTCTCTCA
AGGATAAGTAAGTAATATTAAGGTACGGGAGGTATTGGACAGGCCGCAATAAAATATCTTTATTTTCATT
ACATCTGTGTGTTGGTTTTTTGTGTGAATCGATAGTACTAACATACGCTCTCCATCAAAACAAAACGAAA
CAAAACAAACTAGCAAAATAGGCTGTCCCCAGTGCAAGTGCAGGTGCCAGAACATTTCTCTGGCCTAACT
GGCCGACGCGTGGCTCCGGTGCCCGTCAGTGGGCAGAGCGCACATCGCCCACAGTCCCCGAGAAGTTGGG
GGGAGGGGTCGGCAATTGAACCGGTGCCTAGAGAAGGTGGCGCGGGGTAAACTGGGAAAGTGATGTCGTG
TACTGGCTCCGCCTTTTTCCCGAGGGTGGGGGAGAACCGTATATAAGTGCAGTAGTCGCCGTGAACGTTC
TTTTTCGCAACGGGTTTGCCGCCAGAACACAGGGGATCCAGCTCATGAGCCATGGCTTCCCGCCGGAGGT
GGAGGAGCAGGATGATGGCACGCTGCCCATGTCTTGTGCCCAGGAGAGCGGGATGGACCGTCACCCTGCA
GCCTGTGCTTCTGCTAGGATCAATGTGGAATTCACCATGTCTAGACTGGACAAGAGCAAAGTCATAAACT
CTGCTCTGGAATTACTCAATGAAGTCGGTATCGAAGGCCTGACGACAAGGAAACTCGCTCAAAAGCTGGG
AGTTGAGCAGCCTACCCTGTACTGGCACGTGAAGAACAAGCGGGCCCTGCTCGATGCCCTGGCAATCGAG
ATGCTGGACAGGCATCATACCCACTTCTGCCCCCTGGAAGGCGAGTCATGGCAAGACTTTCTGCGGAACA
ACGCCAAGTCATTCCGCTGTGCTCTCCTCTCACATCGCGACGGGGCTAAAGTGCATCTCGGCACCCGCCC
AACAGAGAAACAGTACGAAACCCTGGAAAATCAGCTCGCGTTCCTGTGTCAGCAAGGCTTCTCCCTGGAG
AACGCACTGTACGCTCTGTCCGCCGTGGGCCACTTTACACTGGGCTGCGTATTGGAGGATCAGGAGCATC
AAGTAGCAAAAGAGGAAAGAGAGACACCTACCACCGATTCTATGCCCCCACTTCTGAGACAAGCAATTGA
GCTGTTCGACCATCAGGGAGCCGAACCTGCCTTCCTTTTCGGCCTGGAACTAATCATATGTGGCCTGGAG
AAACAGCTAAAGTGCGAAAGCGGCGGGCCGGCCGACGCCCTTGACGATTTTGACTTAGACATGCTCCCAG
CCGATGCCCTTGACGACTTTGACCTTGATATGCTGCCTGCTGACGCTCTTGACGATTTTGACCTTGACAT
GCTCCCCGGGTAACTAAGTAAGCATCGATACCGTCGACCTCGAGGGGGGGCCCGGTACCCAATTCGCCCT
ATAGTGAGTCGTATTACGCGCGCAGCGGCCGACCATGGCCCAACTTGTTTATTGCAGCTTATAATGGTTA
CAAATAAAGCAATAGCATCACAAATTTCACAAATAAAGCATTTTTTTCACTGCATTCTAGTTGTGGTTTG
TCCAAACTCATCAATGTATCTTATCATGTCTGGATCTCCGGACACGTGCGGACCGAGCGGCCGCAAGCTT
GTTTAAACGTTAACGGATCCTTTGTTACTTTATAGAAGAAATTTTGAGTTTTTGTTTTTTTTTAATAAAT
AAATAAACATAAATAAATTGTTTGTTGAATTTATTATTAGTATGTAAGTGTAAATATAATAAAACTTAAT
ATCTATTCAAATTAATAAATAAACCTCGATATACAGACCGATAAAACACATGCGTCAATTTTACGCATGA
TTATCTTTAACGTACGTCACAATATGATTATCTTTCTAGGGTTAAAGAGCTCCAGCTTTTGTTCCCTTTA
GTGAGGGTTAATTTCGAGCTTGGCGTAATCATGGTCATAGCTGTTTCCTGTGTGAAATTGTTATCCGCTC
ACAATTCCACACAACATACGAGCCGGAAGCATAAAGTGTAAAGCCTGGGGTGCCTAATGAGTGAGCTAAC
TCACATTAATTGCGTTGCGCTCACTGCCCGCTTTCCAGTCGGGAAACCTGTCGTGCCAGCTGCATTAATG
AATCGGCCAACGCGCGGGGAGAGGCGGTTTGCGTATTGGGCGCTCTTCCGCTTCCTCGCTCACTGACTCG
CTGCGCTCGGTCGTTCGGCTGCGGCGAGCGGTATCAGCTCACTCAAAGGCGGTAATACGGTTATCCACAG
AATCAGGGGATAACGCAGGAAAGAACATGTGAGCAAAAGGCCAGCAAAAGGCCAGGAACCGTAAAAAGGC
CGCGTTGCTGGCGTTTTTCCATAGGCTCCGCCCCCCTGACGAGCATCACAAAAATCGACGCTCAAGTCAG
AGGTGGCGAAACCCGACAGGACTATAAAGATACCAGGCGTTTCCCCCTGGAAGCTCCCTCGTGCGCTCTC
CTGTTCCGACCCTGCCGCTTACCGGATACCTGTCCGCCTTTCTCCCTTCGGGAAGCGTGGCGCTTTCTCA
TAGCTCACGCTGTAGGTATCTCAGTTCGGTGTAGGTCGTTCGCTCCAAGCTGGGCTGTGTGCACGAACCC
CCCGTTCAGCCCGACCGCTGCGCCTTATCCGGTAACTATCGTCTTGAGTCCAACCCGGTAAGACACGACT
TATCGCCACTGGCAGCAGCCACTGGTAACAGGATTAGCAGAGCGAGGTATGTAGGCGGTGCTACAGAGTT
CTTGAAGTGGTGGCCTAACTACGGCTACACTAGAAGAACAGTATTTGGTATCTGCGCTCTGCTGAAGCCA
GTTACCTTCGGAAAAAGAGTTGGTAGCTCTTGATCCGGCAAACAAACCACCGCTGGTAGCGGTGGTTTTT
TTGTTTGCAAGCAGCAGATTACGCGCAGAAAAAAAGGATCTCAAGAAGATCCTTTGATCTTTTCTACGGG
GTCTGACGCTCAGTGGAACGAAAACTCACGTTAAGGGATTTTGGTCATGAGATTATCAAAAAGGATCTTC
ACCTAGATCCTTTTAAATTAAAAATGAAGTTTTAAATCAATCTAAAGTATATATGAGTAAACTTGGTCTG
ACAGTTACCAATGCTTAATCAGTGAGGCACCTATCTCAGCGATCTGTCTATTTCGTTCATCCATAGTTGC
CTGACTCCCCGTCGTGTAGATAACTACGATACGGGAGGGCTTACCATCTGGCCCCAGTGCTGCAATGATA
CCGCGAGACCCACGCTCACCGGCTCCAGATTTATCAGCAATAAACCAGCCAGCCGGAAGGGCCGAGCGCA
GAAGTGGTCCTGCAACTTTATCCGCCTCCATCCAGTCTATTAATTGTTGCCGGGAAGCTAGAGTAAGTAG
TTCGCCAGTTAATAGTTTGCGCAACGTTGTTGCCATTGCTACAGGCATCGTGGTGTCACGCTCGTCGTTT
GGTATGGCTTCATTCAGCTCCGGTTCCCAACGATCAAGGCGAGTTACATGATCCCCCATGTTGTGCAAAA
AAGCGGTTAGCTCCTTCGGTCCTCCGATCGTTGTCAGAAGTAAGTTGGCCGCAGTGTTATCACTCATGGT
TATGGCAGCACTGCATAATTCTCTTACTGTCATGCCATCCGTAAGATGCTTTTCTGTGACTGGTGAGTAC
TCAACCAAGTCATTCTGAGAATAGTGTATGCGGCGACCGAGTTGCTCTTGCCCGGCGTCAATACGGGATA
ATACCGCGCCACATAGCAGAACTTTAAAAGTGCTCATCATTGGAAAACGTTCTTCGGGGCGAAAACTCTC
AAGGATCTTACCGCTGTTGAGATCCAGTTCGATGTAACCCACTCGTGCACCCAACTGATCTTCAGCATCT
TTTACTTTCACCAGCGTTTCTGGGTGAGCAAAAACAGGAAGGCAAAATGCCGCAAAAAAGGGAATAAGGG
CGACACGGAAATGTTGAATACTCATACTCTTCCTTTTTCAATATTATTGAAGCATTTATCAGGGTTATTG
TCTCATGAGCGGATACATATTTGAATGTATTTAGAAAAATAAACAAATAGGGGTTCCGCGCACATTTCCC
CGAAAAGTGCCAC
Features (pLannotate 1.2.2; 34 found; start..end, strand, type, name):
     30..458     -  rep_origin     f1 ori (sequence partly withheld): f1 bacteriophage origin of replication; arrow indicates direction of (+) strand synthesis
    463..620     -  CDS            lacZα (fragment): LacZα fragment of β-galactosidase; lacZ fragment
    623..641     +  promoter       T7 promoter: promoter for bacteriophage T7 RNA polymerase
   1016..1330    +  promoter       tight TRE promoter: Tet-responsive promoter PTight, consisting of seven tet operator sequences followed by the minimal CMV promoter
   1355..1388    +  protein_bind   lox2272: Cre-mediated recombination occurs in the 8-bp core sequence (GGATACTT). lox2272 sites are compatible with each other, but incompatible with loxP or loxN sites (Lee and Saito, 1988). Cre recombinase
   1389..1438    -  intron         β-globin intron (fragment): internally truncated intron from human β-globin
   1439..1472    +  protein_bind   loxP: Cre-mediated recombination occurs in the 8-bp core sequence (GCATACAT). Cre recombinase
   1496..1516    +  protein_bind   attB2: mutant version of attB; core recombination site for the Gateway® BP reaction BP Clonase™
   1540..2247    -  CDS            mCherry: mCherry is a basic (constitutively fluorescent) red fluorescent protein published in 2004, derived from Discosoma sp.. It is reported to be a very rapidly-maturing monomer with low acid sensitivity.
   2254..2637    -  CDS            H2AZ2: H2AV_CHICK - Also known as H2AF. Experimental evidence at protein level: Swiss-Prot protein existence level 1. Variant histone H2A which replaces conventional H2A in a subset of nucleosomes. Nucleosomes wrap and compact DNA into chromatin, limiting DNA accessibility to the cellular machineries which require DNA as a template. Histones thereby play a central role in transcription regulation, DNA repair, DNA replication and chromosomal stability. DNA accessibility is regulated via a complex set of post- translational modifications of histones, also called histone code, and nucleosome remodeling.
   2710..4359    -  CDS            luciferase: firefly luciferase; luc+; enhanced luc+ version of the luciferase gene
   4378..4402    -  protein_bind   attB1: mutant version of attB; recombination site for the Gateway® BP reaction BP Clonase™
   4428..4461    -  protein_bind   lox2272: Cre-mediated recombination occurs in the 8-bp core sequence (GGATACTT). lox2272 sites are compatible with each other, but incompatible with loxP or loxN sites (Lee and Saito, 1988). Cre recombinase
   4462..4511    -  intron         β-globin intron (fragment): internally truncated intron from human β-globin
   4512..4545    -  protein_bind   loxP: Cre-mediated recombination occurs in the 8-bp core sequence (GCATACAT). Cre recombinase
   4590..5178    +  misc_feature   WPRE: woodchuck hepatitis virus posttranscriptional regulatory element
   5217..5328    +  polyA_signal   bGH poly(A) signal: bovine growth hormone polyadenylation signal
   5476..5524    +  polyA_signal   poly(A) signal: synthetic polyadenylation signal
   5538..5629    +  misc_feature   pause site: RNA polymerase II transcriptional pause signal from the human α2 globin gene
   5669..5880    +  promoter       EF-1α core promoter: core promoter for human elongation factor EF-1α
   5896..6015    +  CDS            d2EYFP (fragment): EYFP destabilized by residues 422-461 of mouse ornithine decarboxylase, giving an in vivo half-life of ~2 hours mammalian codon-optimized
   6025..6722    +  CDS            rtTA3 (fragment): reverse tetracycline transactivator 3 activates expression from Tet-responsive promoters in the presence of doxycycline
   6652..6762    +  CDS            VP48: 3 tandem repeats of the minimal activation domain of herpes simplex virus VP16 (Cheng et al., 2013)
   6782..6817    +  misc_feature   MCS (fragment): pBluescript multiple cloning site
   6826..6844    -  promoter       T7 promoter: promoter for bacteriophage T7 RNA polymerase
   6870..7004    +  polyA_signal   SV40 poly(A) signal: SV40 polyadenylation signal
   7313..7331    -  promoter       T3 promoter: promoter for bacteriophage T3 RNA polymerase
   7376..7392    -  protein_bind   lac operator: The lac repressor binds to the lac operator to inhibit transcription in E. coli. This inhibition can be relieved by adding lactose or isopropyl-β-D-thiogalactopyranoside (IPTG). lac repressor encoded by lacI
   7400..7430    -  promoter       lac promoter: promoter for the E. coli lac operon
   7445..7466    -  protein_bind   CAP binding site: CAP binding activates transcription in the presence of cAMP. E. coli catabolite activator protein
   7479..7571    -  CDS            lacI (fragment): lac repressor; lacI; The lac repressor binds to the lac operator to inhibit transcription in E. coli. This inhibition can be relieved by adding lactose or isopropyl-β-D-thiogalactopyranoside (IPTG).
   7754..8342    -  rep_origin     ori: high-copy-number ColE1/pMB1/pBR322/pUC origin of replication
   8513..9373    -  CDS            AmpR: β-lactamase; bla; confers resistance to ampicillin, carbenicillin, and related antibiotics
   9374..9478    -  promoter       AmpR promoter: bla
