[The description below was written by a language model from this plasmid's Addgene catalogue record and pLannotate feature annotations shown in this document.]
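Description:
pB-Tet-Off_FLEX_Luc-P2A-H2A-mCherry (JDW 970) is a PiggyBac transposon plasmid for mammalian expression, built on the pB_Tet-Off-FLEX-EFS-d2tTA backbone by Gateway cloning. It is maintained in E. coli through a high-copy ColE1/pUC-type origin with ampicillin selection (AmpR under its own bla promoter). It also retains pBluescript-derived remnants, including an f1 origin, lacZα and lac promoter elements, and T7/T3 promoters. The automated annotation does not flag the PiggyBac terminal repeats, although the catalogue entry describes the plasmid as a PiggyBac vector, implying genomic integration with a co-supplied transposase.

The payload is an all-in-one, Cre-gated Tet-Off system. A tight TRE promoter (seven tet operators plus minimal CMV) faces a FLEX switch made of paired lox2272 and loxP sites in opposing orientations. Between these sites, flanked by attB1 and attB2 Gateway scars, lies the firefly luciferase-P2A-H2A-mCherry cassette in the antisense orientation. The histone portion is annotated as an H2A variant. Cre recombination inverts and locks the cassette into the sense orientation, allowing one transcript to yield luciferase and a chromatin-bound, nuclear mCherry through the P2A peptide. A WPRE and bGH polyadenylation signal follow the cassette.

Downstream, a synthetic poly(A) and transcriptional pause site insulate a second unit. In it, an EF-1α core (EFS) promoter drives the transactivator, terminated by an SV40 poly(A). pLannotate labels this coding region as d2EYFP degron, rtTA3 and VP48 fragments, which is consistent with the destabilised tTA (d2tTA) named in the backbone. In Cre-expressing cells the reporter is therefore on without doxycycline or tetracycline and off when either is added, supporting bioluminescent and fluorescent readouts of recombined cells.
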