Addgene plasmid #229824: pB-Tet-Off_FLEX_Luc-P2A-H2A-mCherry (JDW 970)
Purpose: A PiggyBac vector with a cre dependent dual luciferase / nuclear mCherry reporter. In the presence of cre, this tet-off vector will be ubiquitously expressed in the absence of dox/tet
Depositing lab: Joshua Wythe. Depositing organization: University of Virginia. Publication: MultiSite Assembly of Gateway Induced Clones (MAGIC): a flexible cloning toolbox for use in vertebrate model systems. Gillespie WB 3rd, Zhang Y, Ruiz OE, Cerda J 3rd, Ortiz-Guzman J, Sherman M, Turner WD, Largoza G, Mosser LE, Fujimoto E, Chien CB, Kwan KM, Arenkiel BR, Devine WP, Wythe JD. Development. 2025 Nov 15;152(22):dev204308. doi: 10.1242/dev.204308. Epub 2025 Nov 13. PubMed 41230856.
Backbone
  Vector backbone: pB_Tet-Off-FLEX-EFS-d2tTA
  Vector type: Mammalian Expression
Growth in bacteria
  Bacterial resistance: Ampicillin, 100 μg/mL
  Growth temperature: 37°C
  Growth strain: NEB Stable
  Copy number: High Copy
Gene/Insert
  Gene/Insert name: Luciferase-P2A-H2A-mCherry
  Species: Synthetic
  Cloning method: Gateway Cloning
Terms and licenses: Academic/Nonprofit Terms; Industry Terms: Not Available to Industry
Depositor comments: Please visit https://doi.org/10.1101/2024.07.13.603267 for bioRxiv preprint.
How to cite: pB-Tet-Off_FLEX_Luc-P2A-H2A-mCherry (JDW 970) was a gift from Joshua Wythe (Addgene plasmid # 229824 ; http://n2t.net/addgene:229824 ; RRID:Addgene_229824)
